Addgene plasmid #138043: MYMH 57
Purpose: Encodes Ribosome Binding Site (RBS) variant using GFP as a reporter gene
Depositing lab: Meng How Tan. Depositing organization: Nanyang Technological University (NTU). Publication: An Expanded Synthetic Biology Toolkit for Gene Expression Control in Acetobacteraceae. Teh MY, Ooi KH, Danny Teo SX, Bin Mansoor ME, Shaun Lim WZ, Tan MH. ACS Synth Biol. 2019 Apr 19;8(4):708-723. doi: 10.1021/acssynbio.8b00168. Epub 2019 Mar 22. PubMed 30865830.
Backbone
  Vector backbone: pSEVA-331Bb
  Vector type: Bacterial Expression
Growth in bacteria
  Bacterial resistance: Chloramphenicol, 25 μg/mL
  Growth temperature: 37°C
  Growth strain: DH5alpha
  Copy number: High Copy
Gene/Insert
  Gene/Insert name: pSEVA-331Bb-10AG-GFP
  Species: Synthetic
  Mutation: AAA GAG GAG GAA
  Cloning method: Restriction Enzyme; 5′ cloning site Unknown (unknown if destroyed)
Terms and licenses: Academic/Nonprofit Terms; Industry Terms: Not Available to Industry
Depositor comments: High expression
How to cite: MYMH 57 was a gift from Meng How Tan (Addgene plasmid # 138043 ; http://n2t.net/addgene:138043 ; RRID:Addgene_138043)
