[The description below was written by a language model from this plasmid's Addgene catalogue record and pLannotate feature annotations shown in this document.]
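Description:
MYMH 57 is a 3.8 kb bacterial expression plasmid built on pSEVA-331Bb, a broad-host-range SEVA-format backbone adapted to accept BioBrick parts. It belongs to a synthetic biology toolkit for controlling gene expression in Acetobacteraceae. Replication depends on the pBBR1 oriV together with its cognate Rep protein, a system that functions in many Gram-negative species. An incP oriT allows the plasmid to be mobilised by conjugation when transfer functions are supplied in trans. Selection is by chloramphenicol, through the cat gene under its own promoter. The lambda t0 and rrnB T1 terminators insulate the backbone modules from the cargo. The record lists the plasmid as high copy and propagated in DH5alpha.

The cargo, named 10AG-GFP, sits between the BioBrick prefix and suffix. It is a reporter cassette for measuring the strength of a ribosome binding site variant, a synthetic RBS carrying a single-base change that is recorded as the mutation. Two lac operator sites lie just after the prefix, which suggests a lac-regulated promoter region, but no promoter is annotated or named in the record, and no lacI gene appears in the feature table. The downstream reading frame of about 0.7 kb is the GFP reporter according to the catalogue. The automated annotation instead labelled it as hfriFP, which is probably a homology-based match rather than a different payload. Transcription ends at a tandem rrnB T1 and T7Te terminator. The depositor notes that this variant gives high expression, so it serves as a strong translation-initiation part for tuning protein output and as a fluorescent benchmark when comparing RBS strengths across hosts.
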