Features (pLannotate 1.2.2; 14 found; start..end, strand, type, name):
      4..98      +  terminator     lambda t0 terminator: transcription terminator from phage lambda
    146..248     +  promoter       cat promoter: promoter of the E. coli cat gene encoding chloramphenicol acetyltransferase
    249..905     +  CDS            cat: CAT_ECOLX - Experimental evidence at protein level: Swiss-Prot protein existence level 1. This enzyme is an effector of chloramphenicol resistance in bacteria. From Escherichia coli. This protein is used as a marker in many commonly used cloning vectors, such as pACYC184.
   1057..1165    +  oriT           oriT: incP origin of transfer
   1176..1838    -  CDS            pBBR1 Rep: replication protein for the broad-host-range plasmid pBBR1 from Bordetella bronchiseptica
   1839..2610    -  rep_origin     pBBR1 oriV: replication origin of the broad-host-range plasmid pBBR1 from Bordetella bronchiseptica; requires the pBBR1 Rep protein for replication
   2725..2811    -  terminator     rrnB T1 terminator: Escherichia coli rrnB; transcription terminator T1 from the E. coli rrnB gene
   2850..2871    +  misc_feature   BioBrick prefix: BioBrick prefix for parts that do not start with "ATG"
   2874..2890    +  protein_bind   lac operator: The lac repressor binds to the lac operator to inhibit transcription in E. coli. This inhibition can be relieved by adding lactose or isopropyl-β-D-thiogalactopyranoside (IPTG). lac repressor encoded by lacI
   2897..2913    +  protein_bind   lac operator: The lac repressor binds to the lac operator to inhibit transcription in E. coli. This inhibition can be relieved by adding lactose or isopropyl-β-D-thiogalactopyranoside (IPTG). lac repressor encoded by lacI
   2953..3666    +  CDS            hfriFP: hfriFP is a fluorescent protein published in 2013, derived from Herbaspirillum frisingense.
   3689..3760    +  terminator     rrnB T1 terminator: transcription terminator T1 from the E. coli rrnB gene
   3776..3803    +  terminator     T7Te terminator: phage T7 early transcription terminator
   3810..3830    +  misc_feature   BioBrick suffix: universal suffix for all parts
>Addgene plasmid #138043 | MYMH 57 | addgene full sequence | sequence record 274869 | Addgene NGS Result
TTGGACTCCTGTTGATAGATCCAGTAATGACCTCAGAACTCCATCTGGATTTGTTCAGAACGCTCGGTTG
CCGCCGGGCGTTTTTTATTGGTGAGAATCCAGGGGTCCCCAATAATTACGATTTAAATTGGCGAAAATGA
GACGTTGATCGGCACGTAAGAGGTTCCAACTTTCACCATAATGAAATAAGATCACTACCGGGCGTATTTT
TTGAGTTATCGAGATTTTCAGGAGCTAAGGAAGCTAAAATGGAGAAAAAAATCACTGGATATACCACCGT
TGATATATCCCAATGGCATCGTAAAGAACATTTTGAGGCATTTCAGTCAGTTGCTCAATGTACCTATAAC
CAGACCGTTCAGCTGGATATTACGGCCTTTTTAAAGACCGTAAAGAAAAATAAGCACAAGTTTTATCCGG
CCTTTATTCACATTCTTGCCCGCCTGATGAATGCTCATCCGGAATTTCGTATGGCAATGAAAGACGGTGA
GCTGGTGATATGGGATAGTGTTCACCCTTGTTACACCGTTTTCCATGAGCAAACTGAAACGTTTTCATCG
CTCTGGAGTGAATACCACGACGATTTCCGGCAGTTTCTACACATATATTCGCAAGATGTGGCGTGTTACG
GTGAAAACCTGGCCTATTTCCCTAAAGGGTTTATTGAGAATATGTTTTTCGTCTCAGCCAATCCCTGGGT
GAGTTTCACCAGTTTTGATTTAAACGTGGCCAATATGGACAACTTCTTCGCCCCCGTTTTCACCATGGGC
AAATATTATACGCAAGGCGACAAGGTGCTGATGCCGCTGGCGATTCAGGTTCATCATGCCGTTTGTGATG
GCTTCCATGTCGGCAGAATGCTTAATGAATTACAACAGTACTGCGATGAGTGGCAGGGCGGGGCGTAATT
TGACTTTTGTCCTTTTCCGCTGCATAACCCTGCTTCGGGGTCATTATAGCGATTTTTTCGGTATATCCAT
CCTTTTTCGCACGATATACAGGATTTTGCCAAAGGGTTCGTGTAGACTTTCCTTGGTGTATCCAACGGCG
TCAGCCGGGCAGGATAGGTGAAGTAGGCCCACCCGCGAGCGGGTGTTCCTTCTTCACTGTCCCTTATTCG
CACCTGGCGGTGCTCAACGGGAATCCTGCTCTGCGAGGCTGGCCGTAGGCCGGCCCTACCGGCGCGGCAG
CGTTACCCGTGTCGGCGGCTCCAACGGCTCGCCATCGTCCAGAAAACACGGCTCATCGGGCATCGGCAGG
CGCTGCTGCCCGCGCCGTTCCCATTCCTCCGTTTCGGTCAAGGCTGGCAGGTCTGGTTCCATGCCCGGAA
TGCCGGGCTGGCTGGGCGGCTCCTCGCCGGGGCCGGTCGGTAGTTGCTGCTCGCCCGGATACAGGGTCGG
GATGCGGCGCAGGTCGCCATGCCCCAACAGCGATTCGTCCTGGTCGTCGTGATCAACCACCACGGCGGCA
CTGAACACCGACAGGCGCAACTGGTCGCGGGGCTGGCCCCACGCCACGCGGTCATTGACCACGTAGGCCG
ACACGGTGCCGGGGCCGTTGAGCTTCACGACGGAGATCCAGCGCTCGGCCACCAAGTCCTTGACTGCGTA
TTGGACCGTCCGCAAAGAACGTCCGATGAGCTTGGAAAGTGTCTTCTGGCTGACCACCACGGCGTTCTGG
TGGCCCATCTGCGCCACGAGGTGATGCAGCAGCATTGCCGCCGTGGGTTTCCTCGCAATAAGCCCGGCCC
ACGCCTCATGCGCTTTGCGTTCCGTTTGCACCCAGTGACCGGGCTTGTTCTTGGCTTGAATGCCGATTTC
TCTGGACTGCGTGGCCATGCTTATCTCCATGCGGTAGGGGTGCCGCACGGTTGCGGCACCATGCGCAATC
AGCTGCAACTTTTCGGCAGCGCGACAACAATTATGCGTTGCGTAAAAGTGGCAGTCAATTACAGATTTTC
TTTAACCTACGCAATGAGCTATTGCGGGGGGTGCCGCAATGAGCTGTTGCGTACCCCCCTTTTTTAAGTT
GTTGATTTTTAAGTCTTTCGCATTTCGCCCTATATCTAGTTCTTTGGTGCCCAAAGAAGGGCACCCCTGC
GGGGTTCCCCCACGCCTTCGGCGCGGCTCCCCCTCCGGCAAAAAGTGGCCCCTCCGGGGCTTGTTGATCG
ACTGCGCGGCCTTCGGCCTTGCCCAAGGTGGCGCTGCCCCCTTGGAACCCCCGCACTCGCCGCCGTGAGG
CTCGGGGGGCAGGCGGGCGGGCTTCGCCCTTCGACTGCCCCCACTCGCATAGGCTTGGGTCGTTCCAGGC
GCGTCAAGGCCAAGCCGCTGCGCGGTCGCTGCGCGAGCCTTGACCCGCCTTCCACTTGGTGTCCAACCGG
CAAGCGAAGCGCGCAGGCCGCAGGCCGGAGGCTTTTCCCCAGAGAAAATTAAAAAAATTGATGGGGCAAG
GCCGCAGGCCGCGCAGTTGGAGCCGGTGGGTATGTGGTCGAAGGCTGGGTAGCCGGTGGGCAATCCCTGT
GGTCAAGCTCGTGGGCAGGCGCAGCCTGTCCATCAGCTTGTCCAGCAGGGTTGTCCACGGGCCGAGCGAA
GCGAGCCAGCCGGTGGCCGCTCGCGGCCATCGTCCACATATCCACGGGCTGGCAAGGGAGCGCAGCGACC
GCGCAGGGCGAAGCCCGGAGAGCAAGCCCGTAGGGGGGGCGCGCCCAGCTGTCTAGGGCGGCGGATTTGT
CCTACTCAGGAGAGCGTTCACCGACAAACAACAGATAAAACGAAAGGCCCAGTCTTTCGACTGAGCCTTT
CGTTTTATTTGATGCCTTTAATTAAAGCGGATAACAATTTCACACAGGAGAATTCGCGGCCGCTTCTAGA
GAATTGTGAGCGGATAACAATTGACATTGTGAGCGGATAACAAGATACTGAGCACATACTAGAGAAAGAG
GAGGAATACTAGATGCGTAAAGGAGAAGAACTTTTCACTGGAGTTGTCCCAATTCTTGTTGAATTAGATG
GTGATGTTAATGGGCACAAATTTTCTGTCAGTGGAGAGGGTGAAGGTGATGCAACATACGGAAAACTTAC
CCTTAAATTTATTTGCACTACTGGAAAACTACCTGTTCCATGGCCAACACTTGTCACTACTTTCGGTTAT
GGTGTTCAATGCTTTGCGAGATACCCAGATCATATGAAACAGCATGACTTTTTCAAGAGTGCCATGCCCG
AAGGTTATGTACAGGAAAGAACTATATTTTTCAAAGATGACGGGAACTACAAGACACGTGCTGAAGTCAA
GTTTGAAGGTGATACCCTTGTTAATAGAATCGAGTTAAAAGGTATTGATTTTAAAGAAGATGGAAACATT
CTTGGACACAAATTGGAATACAACTATAACTCACACAATGTATACATCATGGCAGACAAACAAAAGAATG
GAATCAAAGTTAACTTCAAAATTAGACACAACATTGAAGATGGAAGCGTTCAACTAGCAGACCATTATCA
ACAAAATACTCCAATTGGCGATGGCCCTGTCCTTTTACCAGACAACCATTACCTGTCCACACAATCTGCC
CTTTCGAAAGATCCCAACGAAAAGAGAGACCACATGGTCCTTCTTGAGTTTGTAACAGCTGCTGGGATTA
CACATGGCATGGATGAACTATACAAATAATAATACTAGAGCCAGGCATCAAATAAAACGAAAGGCTCAGT
CGAAAGACTGGGCCTTTCGTTTTATCTGTTGTTTGTCGGTGAACGCTCTCTACTAGAGTCACACTGGCTC
ACCTTCGGGTGGGCCTTTCTGCGTTTATATACTAGTAGCGGCCGCTGCAGC
